Addgene plasmid #108280: pRVV584
Purpose: Donor vector for creation of PhiC31 attP-flanked platforms for cassette exchange using CRISPR/Cas9
Depositing lab: Richard Mann. Depositing organization: Columbia University. Publication: Robust PhiC31-Mediated Genome Engineering in Drosophila melanogaster Using Minimal attP/attB Phage Sites. Voutev R, Mann RS. G3 (Bethesda). 2018 Mar 9. pii: g3.118.200051. doi: 10.1534/g3.118.200051. PubMed 29523637.
Backbone
  Vector backbone: pBluescript SK+
  Total vector size (bp): 9400
  Vector type: CRISPR
Growth in bacteria
  Bacterial resistance: Ampicillin, 100 μg/mL
  Growth temperature: 37°C
  Growth strain: DH5alpha
  Copy number: High Copy
Gene/Insert
  Gene/Insert name: PhiC31 attP sites
  Species: Streptomyces phage PhiC31
Terms and licenses: Academic/Nonprofit Terms; Industry Terms: Not Available to Industry
How to cite: pRVV584 was a gift from Richard Mann (Addgene plasmid # 108280 ; http://n2t.net/addgene:108280 ; RRID:Addgene_108280)
