[The description below was written by a language model from this plasmid's Addgene catalogue record and pLannotate feature annotations shown in this document.]
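Description:
pRVV584 is a 9.4 kb CRISPR/Cas9 donor plasmid built on pBluescript SK+ and intended for genome engineering in Drosophila melanogaster. It is maintained in E. coli as a high-copy plasmid through the ColE1/pUC-type origin and selected with ampicillin via the AmpR (β-lactamase) gene. The backbone also retains the f1 phage origin, the T7 and T3 promoters, and remnants of the lacZα/lac promoter region typical of pBluescript.

The functional core is a cassette in which the Drosophila hsp70 promoter drives a neo (nptII) coding sequence. This cassette is bracketed by two short PhiC31 attP sites in opposite orientations, annotated as fragments, which is consistent with the minimal attP sites described in the associated publication. When such a cassette is placed in the genome by homology-directed repair after Cas9 cleavage, the inverted attP pair forms a landing platform. PhiC31 integrase can then swap the intervening sequence for any attB-flanked cassette by recombinase-mediated cassette exchange. The neo gene can serve as a drug-selectable marker for the platform, although the record does not spell out the selection scheme.

Outside the attP pair, on one side, lies a mini-white gene, a visible eye-colour marker. Its position suggests it could help distinguish whole-plasmid integration from clean replacement, but the record does not state this. On the other side are a short lacZ fragment and SV40 small t intron, large T fragments and a polyadenylation signal, which look like carry-over from a parental vector. No homology arms or guide RNA elements are annotated, so locus-specific arms are presumably cloned in by the user.
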