Features (pLannotate 1.2.2; 23 found; start..end, strand, type, name):
     30..458     -  rep_origin     f1 ori (sequence partly withheld): f1 bacteriophage origin of replication; arrow indicates direction of (+) strand synthesis
    463..620     -  CDS            lacZα (fragment): LacZα fragment of β-galactosidase; lacZ fragment
    623..641     +  promoter       T7 promoter: promoter for bacteriophage T7 RNA polymerase
    666..4785    +  gene           mini-white: white; This modified version of the white gene lacks part of the first intron.
   4845..4883    +  protein_bind   phage φC31 attP (fragment): attachment site of phage φC31 phage φC31 integrase
   4932..5384    +  promoter       hsp70 promoter: Drosophila melanogaster hsp70Bb promoter
   5423..6214    +  CDS            neo: KKA2_KLEPN - Also known as kan, nptII. Experimental evidence at protein level: Swiss-Prot protein existence level 1. Resistance to kanamycin, neomycin, paromomycin, ribostamycin, butirosin and gentamicin B. From Klebsiella pneumoniae.
   6264..6302    -  protein_bind   phage φC31 attP (fragment): attachment site of phage φC31 phage φC31 integrase
   6316..6421    +  CDS            lacZ (fragment): β-galactosidase; lacZ
   6489..6563    +  CDS            small t antigen (fragment): SV40 (simian virus 40) small t antigen
   6565..6630    +  intron         small t intron: SV40 (simian virus 40) small t antigen intron
   6760..6780    +  CDS            SV40 NLS: nuclear localization signal of SV40 (simian virus 40) large T antigen
   6787..6921    +  CDS            LT_POVHA (fragment): Protein inferred from homology: Swiss-Prot protein existence level 3. Isoform large T antigen is a key early protein essential for both driving viral replication and inducing cellular transformation. Plays a role in viral genome replication by driving entry of quiescent cells into the cell cycle and by autoregulating the synthesis of viral early mRNA. Displays highly oncogenic activities by corrupting the host cellular checkpoint mechanisms that guard cell division and the transcription, replication, and repair of DNA. Participates in the modulation of cellular gene expression preceeding viral
   6946..7029    +  CDS            large T antigen (fragment): large T antigen from SV40 (simian virus 40)
   7052..7186    +  polyA_signal   SV40 poly(A) signal: SV40 polyadenylation signal
   7212..7230    -  promoter       T3 promoter: promoter for bacteriophage T3 RNA polymerase
   7275..7291    -  protein_bind   lac operator: The lac repressor binds to the lac operator to inhibit transcription in E. coli. This inhibition can be relieved by adding lactose or isopropyl-β-D-thiogalactopyranoside (IPTG). lac repressor encoded by lacI
   7299..7329    -  promoter       lac promoter: promoter for the E. coli lac operon
   7344..7365    -  protein_bind   CAP binding site: CAP binding activates transcription in the presence of cAMP. E. coli catabolite activator protein
   7378..7470    -  CDS            lacI (fragment): lac repressor; lacI; The lac repressor binds to the lac operator to inhibit transcription in E. coli. This inhibition can be relieved by adding lactose or isopropyl-β-D-thiogalactopyranoside (IPTG).
   7653..8241    -  rep_origin     ori: high-copy-number ColE1/pMB1/pBR322/pUC origin of replication
   8412..9272    -  CDS            AmpR: β-lactamase; bla; confers resistance to ampicillin, carbenicillin, and related antibiotics
   9273..9377    -  promoter       AmpR promoter: bla
>Addgene plasmid #108280 | pRVV584 | addgene full sequence | sequence record 214703 | Addgene NGS Result
CTAAATTGTAAGCGTTAATATTTTGTTAAAATTCGCGTTAAATTTTTGTTAAATCAGCTCATTTTTTAAC
CAATAGGCCGAAATCGGCAAAATCCCTTATAAATCAAAAGAATAGACCGAGATAGGGT
[37 nt withheld, positions 129-165]
AAAGAACGTGGACTCCAACGTCAAAGG
[49 nt withheld, positions 193-241]
T
[91 nt withheld, positions 243-333]
G
[124 nt withheld, positions 335-458]
CCCATTCGCCATTCAGGCTGCGCAACTGTTGGGAAGGGCGATCGGTGCGGGCCTCTTCGCTATTACGCCA
GCTGGCGAAAGGGGGATGTGCTGCAAGGCGATTAAGTTGGGTAACGCCAGGGTTTTCCCAGTCACGACGT
TGTAAAACGACGGCCAGTGAATTGTAATACGACTCACTATAGGGCGAATTGGGTACGTACCGGGCCCCTA
GTATGTATGTAAGTTAATAAAACCCATTTTTGCGGAAAGTAGATAAAAAAAACATTTTTTTTTTTTACTG
CACTGGATATCATTGAACTTATCTGATCAGTTTTAAATTTACTTCGATCCAAGGGTATTTGATGTACCAG
GTTCTTTCGATTACCTCTCACTCAAAATGACATTCCACTCAAAGTCAGCGCTGTTTGCCTCCTTCTCTGT
CCACAGAAATATCGCCGTCTCTTTCGCCGCTGCGTCCGCTATCTCTTTCGCCACCGTTTGTAGCGTTACG
TAGCGTCAATGTCCGCCTTCAGTTGCATTTTGTCAGCGGTTTCGTGACGAAGCTCCAAGCGGTTTACGCC
ATCAATTAAACACAAAGTGCTGTGCCAAAACTCCTCTCGCTTCTTATTTTTGTTTGTTTTTTGAGTGATT
GGGGTGGTGATTGGTTTTGGGTGGGTAAGCAGGGGAAAGTGTGAAAAATCCCGGCAATGGGCCAAGAGGA
TCAGGAGCTATTAATTCGCGGAGGCAGCAAACACCCATCTGCCGAGCATCTGAACAATGTGAGTAGTACA
TGTGCATACATCTTAAGTTCACTTGATCTATAGGAACTGCGATTGCAACATCAAATTGTCTGCGGCGTGA
GAACTGCGACCCACAAAAATCCCAAACCGCAATTGCACAAACAAATAGTGACACGAAACAGATTATTCTG
GTAGCTGTTCTCGCTATATAAGACAATTTTTGAGATCATATCATGATCAAGACATCTAAAGGCATTCATT
TTCGACTATATTCTTTTTTACAAAAAATATAACAACCAGATATTTTAAGCTGATCCTAGATGCACAAAAA
ATAAATAAAAGTATAAACCTACTTCGTAGGATACTTCGGGGTACTTTTTGTTCGGGGTTAGATGAGCATA
ACGCTTGTAGTTGATATTTGAGATCCCCTATCATTGCAGGGTGACAGCGGAGCGGCTTCGCAGAGCTGCA
TTAACCAGGGCTTCGGGCAGGCCAAAAACTACGGCACGCTCCGGCCACCCAGTCCGCCGGAGGACTCCGG
TTCAGGGAGCGGCCAACTAGCCGAGAACCTCACCTATGCCTGGCACAATATGGACATCTTTGGGGCGGTC
AATCAGCCGGGCTCCGGATGGCGGCAGCTGGTCAACCGGACACGCGGACTATTCTGCAACGAGCGACACA
TACCGGCGCCCAGGAAACATTTGCTCAAGAACGGTGAGTTTCTATTCGCAGTCGGCTGATCTGTGTGAAA
TCTTAATAAAGGGTCCAATTACCAATTTGAAACTCAGTTTGCGGCGTGGCCTATCCGGGCGAACTTTTGG
CCGTGATGGGCAGTTCCGGTGCCGGAAAGACGACCCTGCTGAATGCCCTTGCCTTTCGATCGCCGCAGGG
CATCCAAGTATCGCCATCCGGGATGCGACTGCTCAATGGCCAACCTGTGGACGCCAAGGAGATGCAGGCC
AGGTGCGCCTATGTCCAGCAGGATGACCTCTTTATCGGCTCCCTAACGGCCAGGGAACACCTGATTTTCC
AAGCCATGGTGCGGATGCCACGACATCTGACCTATCGGCAGCGAGTGGCCCGCGTGGATCAGGTGATCCA
GGAGCTTTCGCTCAGCAAATGTCAGCACACGATCATCGGTGTGCCCGGCAGGGTGAAAGGTCTGTCCGGC
GGAGAAAGGAAGCGTCTGGCATTCGCCTCCGAGGCTCTAACCGATCCGCCGCTTCTGATCTGCGATGAGC
CCACCTCCGGACTGGACTCCTTTACCGCCCACAGCGTCGTCCAGGTGCTGAAGAAGCTGTCGCAGAAGGG
CAAGACCGTCATCCTGACCATTCATCAGCCGTCTTCCGAGCTGTTTGAGCTCTTTGACAAGATCCTTCTG
ATGGCCGAGGGCAGGGTAGCTTTCTTGGGCACTCCCAGCGAAGCCGTCGACTTCTTTTCCTAGTGAGTTC
GATGTGTTTATTAAGGGTATCTAGTATTACATAACATCTCAACTCCTATCCAGCGTGGGTGCCCAGTGTC
CTACCAACTACAATCCGGCGGACTTTTACGTACAGGTGTTGGCCGTTGTGCCCGGACGGGAGATCGAGTC
CCGTGATCGGATCGCCAAGATATGCGACAATTTTGCCATTAGCAAAGTAGCCCGGGATATGGAGCAGTTG
TTGGCCACCAAAAATCTGGAGAAGCCACTGGAGCAGCCGGAGAATGGGTACACCTACAAGGCCACCTGGT
TCATGCAGTTCCGGGCGGTCCTGTGGCGATCCTGGCTGTCGGTGCTCAAGGAACCACTCCTCGTAAAAGT
GCGACTTATTCAGACAACGGTGAGTGGTTCCAGTGGAAACAAATGATATAACGCTTACAATTCTTGGAAA
CAAATTCGCTAGATTTTAGATAGAATTGCCTGATTCCACACCCTTCTTAGTTTTTTTCAATGAGATGTAT
AGTTTATAGTTTTGCAGAAGATAAATAAATTTCATTTAACTCGCGAATATTAATGAGATGCGAGTAACAT
TTTAATTTGCAGATGGTTGCCATCTTGATTGGCCTCATCTTTTTGGGCCAACAACTCACGCAAGTGGGTG
TGATGAATATCAACGGAGCCATCTTCCTCTTCCTGACCAACATGACCTTTCAAAACGTCTTTGCCACGAT
AAATGTAAGTCATGTTTAGAATACATTTGCATTTCAATAATTTACTAACTTTCTAATGAATCGATTCGAT
TTAGGTGTTCACCTCAGAGCTGCCAGTTTTTATGAGGGAGGCCCGAAGTCGACTTTATCGCTGTGACACA
TACTTTCTGGGCAAAACGATTGCCGAATTGCCGCTTTTTCTCACAGTGCCACTGGTCTTCACGGCGATTG
CCTATCCGATGATCGGACTGCGGGCCGGAGTGCTGCACTTCTTCAACTGCCTGGCGCTGGTCACTCTGGT
GGCCAATGTGTCAACGTCCTTCGGATATCTAATATCCTGCGCCAGCTCCTCGACCTCGATGGCGCTGTCT
GTGGGTCCGCCGGTTATCATACCATTCCTGCTCTTTGGCGGCTTCTTCTTGAACTCGGGCTCGGTGCCAG
TATACCTCAAATGGTTGTCGTACCTCTCATGGTTCCGTTACGCCAACGAGGGTCTGCTGATTAACCAATG
GGCGGACGTGGAGCCGGGCGAAATTAGCTGCACATCGTCGAACACCACGTGCCCCAGTTCGGGCAAGGTC
ATCCTGGAGACGCTTAACTTCTCCGCCGCCGATCTGCCGCTGGACTACGTGGGTCTGGCCATTCTCATCG
TGAGCTTCCGGGTGCTCGCATATCTGGCTCTAAGACTTCGGGCCCGACGCAAGGAGTAGCCGACATATAT
CCGAAATAACTGCTTGTTTTTTTTTTTTACCATTATTACCATCGTGTTTACTGTTTATTGCCCCCTCAAA
AAGCTAATGTAATTATATTTGTGCCAATAAAAACAAGATATGACCTATAGAATACAAGTATTTCCCCTTC
GAACATCCCCACAAGTAGACTTTGGATTTGTCTTCTAACCAAAAGACTTACACACCTGCATACCTTACAT
CAAAAACTCGTTTATCGCTACATAAAACACCGGGATATATTTTTTATATACATACTTTTCAAATCGCGCG
CCCTCTTCATAATTCACCTCCACCACACCACGTTTCGTAGTTGCTCTTTCGCTGTCTCCCACCCGCTCTC
CGCAACACATTCACCTTTTGTTCGACGACCTTGGAGCGACTGTCGTTAGTTCCGCGCGATTCGGTTCGCT
CAAATGGTTCCGAGTGGTTCATTTCGTCTCAATAGAAATTAGTAATAAATATTTGTATGTACAATTTATT
TGCTCCAATATATTTGTATATATTTCCCTCACAGCTATATTTATTCTAATTTAATATTATGACTTTTTAA
GGTAATTTTTTGTGACCTGTTCGGAGTGATTAGCGTTACAATTTGAACTGAAAGTGACATCCAGTGTTTG
TTCCTTGTGTAGATGCATCTCAAAAAAATGGTGGGCATAATAGTGTTGTTTATATATATCAAAAATAACA
ACTATAATAATAAGAATACATTTAATTTAGAAAATGCTTGGATTTCACTGGAACTAGGCTAGATTTAAAT
GCATGCCCTGCAGGAAGCTTCCTAGGAGGCCTAGATCTGCGGCCGCCCCCAACTGGGGTAACCTTTGAGT
TCTCTCAGTTGGGGGTTAATTAAGAATTCGAAGTTCCTATTCTTCAAAAGGTATAGGAACTTCCTAGAAT
CCCAAAACAAACTGGTTATTGTGGTAGGTCATTTGTTTGGCAGAAAGAAAACTCGAGAAATTTCTCTGGC
CGTTATTCGTTATTCTCTCTTTTCTTTTTGGGTCTCTCCCTCTCTGCACTAATGCTCTCTCACTCTGTCA
CACAGTAAACGGCATACTGCTCTCGTTGGTTCGAGAGAGCGCGCCTCGAATGTTCGCGAAAAGAGCGCCG
GAGTATAAATAGAGGCGCTTCGTCTACGGAGCGACAATTCAATTCAAACAAGCAAAGTGAACACGTCGCT
AAGCGAAAGCTAAGCAAATAAACAAGCGCAGCTGAACAAGCTAAACAATCTGCAGTAAAGTGCAAGTTAA
AGTGAATCAATTAAAAGTAACCAGCAACCAAGTAAATCAACTGCAACTACTGAAATCTGCCAAGAAGTAA
TTATTGAATACAAGAAGAGAACTCTGGGGGATCTGATCAAGAGACAGGATGAGGATCGTTTCGCATGATT
GAACAAGATGGATTGCACGCAGGTTCTCCGGCCGCTTGGGTGGAGAGGCTATTCGGCTATGACTGGGCAC
AACAGACAATCGGCTGCTCTGATGCCGCCGTGTTCCGGCTGTCAGCGCAGGGGCGCCCGGTTCTTTTTGT
CAAGACCGACCTGTCCGGTGCCCTGAATGAACTGCAGGACGAGGCAGCGCGGCTATCGTGGCTGGCCACG
ACGGGCGTTCCTTGCGCAGCTGTGCTCGACGTTGTCACTGAAGCGGGAAGGGACTGGCTGCTATTGGGCG
AAGTGCCGGGGCAGGATCTCCTGTCATCTCACCTTGCTCCTGCCGAGAAAGTATCCATCATGGCTGATGC
AATGCGGCGGCTGCATACGCTTGATCCGGCTACCTGCCCATTCGACCACCAAGCGAAACATCGCATCGAG
CGAGCACGTACTCGGATGGAAGCCGGTCTTGTCGATCAGGATGATCTGGACGAAGAGCATCAGGGGCTCG
CGCCAGCCGAACTGTTCGCCAGGCTCAAGGCGCGCATGCCCGACGGCGAGGATCTCGTCGTGACCCATGG
CGATGCCTGCTTGCCGAATATCATGGTGGAAAATGGCCGCTTTTCTGGATTCATCGACTGTGGCCGGCTG
GGTGTGGCGGACCGCTATCAGGACATAGCGTTGGCTACCCGTGATATTGCTGAAGAGCTTGGCGGCGAAT
GGGCTGACCGCTTCCTCGTGCTTTACGGTATCGCCGCTCCCGATTCGCAGCGCATCGCCTTCTATCGCCT
TCTTGACGAGTTCTTCTGAGAAGTTCCTATTCTTCAAAAGGTATAGGAACTTCACCGGTGACGTCCCCCC
AACTGAGAGAACTCAAAGGTTACCCCAGTTGGGGGGCGCGCCGCTAGCCATATGGGGATTGGTGGCGACG
ACTCCTGGAGCCCGTCAGTATCGGCGGAATTACAGCTGAGCGCCGGTCGCTACCATTACCAGTTGGTCTG
GTGTCAAAAATAATAATAACCGGGCAGGCCATGTCTGCCCGTATTTCGCGTAAGGAAATCCCTCGAGGGT
ACCTCTAGAGGATCTTTGTGAAGGAACCTTACTTCTGTGGTGTGACATAATTGGACAAACTACCTACAGA
GATTTAAAGCTCTAAGGTAAATATAAAATTTTTAAGTGTATAATGTGTTAAACTACTGATTCTAATTGTT
TGTGTATTTTAGATTCCAACCTATGGAACTGATGAATGGGAGCAGTGGTGGAATGCCTTTAATGAGGAAA
ACCTGTTTTGCTCAGAAGAAATGCCATCTAGTGATGATGAGGCTACTGCTGACTCTCAACATTCTACTCC
TCCAAAAAAGAAGAGAAAGGTAGAAGACCCCAAGGACTTTCCTTCAGAATTGCTAAGTTTTTTGAGTCAT
GCTGTGTTTAGTAATAGAACTCTTGCTTGCTTTGCTATTTACACCACAAAGGAAAAAGCTGCACTGCTAT
ACAAGAAAATTATGGAAAAATATTTGATGTATAGTGCCTTGACTAGAGATCATAATCAGCCATACCACAT
TTGTAGAGGTTTTACTTGCTTTAAAAAACCTCCCACACCTCCCCCTGAACCTGAAACATAAAATGAATGC
AATTGTTGTTGTTAACTTGTTTATTGCAGCTTATAATGGTTACAAATAAAGCAATAGCATCACAAATTTC
ACAAATAAAGCATTTTTTTCACTGCATTCTAGTTGTGGTTTGTCCAAACTCATCAATGTATCTTATCATG
TCTGGATCCACTAGTTCTAGCCAGCTTTTGTTCCCTTTAGTGAGGGTTAATTTCGAGCTTGGCGTAATCA
TGGTCATAGCTGTTTCCTGTGTGAAATTGTTATCCGCTCACAATTCCACACAACATACGAGCCGGAAGCA
TAAAGTGTAAAGCCTGGGGTGCCTAATGAGTGAGCTAACTCACATTAATTGCGTTGCGCTCACTGCCCGC
TTTCCAGTCGGGAAACCTGTCGTGCCAGCTGCATTAATGAATCGGCCAACGCGCGGGGAGAGGCGGTTTG
CGTATTGGGCGCTCTTCCGCTTCCTCGCTCACTGACTCGCTGCGCTCGGTCGTTCGGCTGCGGCGAGCGG
TATCAGCTCACTCAAAGGCGGTAATACGGTTATCCACAGAATCAGGGGATAACGCAGGAAAGAACATGTG
AGCAAAAGGCCAGCAAAAGGCCAGGAACCGTAAAAAGGCCGCGTTGCTGGCGTTTTTCCATAGGCTCCGC
CCCCCTGACGAGCATCACAAAAATCGACGCTCAAGTCAGAGGTGGCGAAACCCGACAGGACTATAAAGAT
ACCAGGCGTTTCCCCCTGGAAGCTCCCTCGTGCGCTCTCCTGTTCCGACCCTGCCGCTTACCGGATACCT
GTCCGCCTTTCTCCCTTCGGGAAGCGTGGCGCTTTCTCATAGCTCACGCTGTAGGTATCTCAGTTCGGTG
TAGGTCGTTCGCTCCAAGCTGGGCTGTGTGCACGAACCCCCCGTTCAGCCCGACCGCTGCGCCTTATCCG
GTAACTATCGTCTTGAGTCCAACCCGGTAAGACACGACTTATCGCCACTGGCAGCAGCCACTGGTAACAG
GATTAGCAGAGCGAGGTATGTAGGCGGTGCTACAGAGTTCTTGAAGTGGTGGCCTAACTACGGCTACACT
AGAAGAACAGTATTTGGTATCTGCGCTCTGCTGAAGCCAGTTACCTTCGGAAAAAGAGTTGGTAGCTCTT
GATCCGGCAAACAAACCACCGCTGGTAGCGGTGGTTTTTTTGTTTGCAAGCAGCAGATTACGCGCAGAAA
AAAAGGATCTCAAGAAGATCCTTTGATCTTTTCTACGGGGTCTGACGCTCAGTGGAACGAAAACTCACGT
TAAGGGATTTTGGTCATGAGATTATCAAAAAGGATCTTCACCTAGATCCTTTTAAATTAAAAATGAAGTT
TTAAATCAATCTAAAGTATATATGAGTAAACTTGGTCTGACAGTTACCAATGCTTAATCAGTGAGGCACC
TATCTCAGCGATCTGTCTATTTCGTTCATCCATAGTTGCCTGACTCCCCGTCGTGTAGATAACTACGATA
CGGGAGGGCTTACCATCTGGCCCCAGTGCTGCAATGATACCGCGAGACCCACGCTCACCGGCTCCAGATT
TATCAGCAATAAACCAGCCAGCCGGAAGGGCCGAGCGCAGAAGTGGTCCTGCAACTTTATCCGCCTCCAT
CCAGTCTATTAATTGTTGCCGGGAAGCTAGAGTAAGTAGTTCGCCAGTTAATAGTTTGCGCAACGTTGTT
GCCATTGCTACAGGCATCGTGGTGTCACGCTCGTCGTTTGGTATGGCTTCATTCAGCTCCGGTTCCCAAC
GATCAAGGCGAGTTACATGATCCCCCATGTTGTGCAAAAAAGCGGTTAGCTCCTTCGGTCCTCCGATCGT
TGTCAGAAGTAAGTTGGCCGCAGTGTTATCACTCATGGTTATGGCAGCACTGCATAATTCTCTTACTGTC
ATGCCATCCGTAAGATGCTTTTCTGTGACTGGTGAGTACTCAACCAAGTCATTCTGAGAATAGTGTATGC
GGCGACCGAGTTGCTCTTGCCCGGCGTCAATACGGGATAATACCGCGCCACATAGCAGAACTTTAAAAGT
GCTCATCATTGGAAAACGTTCTTCGGGGCGAAAACTCTCAAGGATCTTACCGCTGTTGAGATCCAGTTCG
ATGTAACCCACTCGTGCACCCAACTGATCTTCAGCATCTTTTACTTTCACCAGCGTTTCTGGGTGAGCAA
AAACAGGAAGGCAAAATGCCGCAAAAAAGGGAATAAGGGCGACACGGAAATGTTGAATACTCATACTCTT
CCTTTTTCAATATTATTGAAGCATTTATCAGGGTTATTGTCTCATGAGCGGATACATATTTGAATGTATT
TAGAAAAATAAACAAATAGGGGTTCCGCGCACATTTCCCCGAAAAGTGCCAC
